>Addgene plasmid #144145 | TFORF2681 | addgene full sequence | sequence record 396229 | Addgene NGS Result
TTAATGTAGTCTTATGCAATACTCTTGTAGTCTTGCAACATGGTAACGATGAGTTAGCAACATGCCTTAC
AAGGAGAGAAAAAGCACCGTGCATGCCGATTGGTGGAAGTAAGGTGGTACGATCGTGCCTTATTAGGAAG
GCAACAGACGGGTCTGACATGGATTGGACGAACCACTGAATTGCCGCATTGCAGAGATATTGTATTTAAG
TGCCTAGCTCGATACATAAACGGGTCTCTCTGGTTAGACCAGATCTGAGCCTGGGAGCTCTCTGGCTAAC
TAGGGAACCCACTGCTTAAGCCTCAATAAAGCTTGCCTTGAGTGCTTCAAGTAGTGTGTGCCCGTCTGTT
GTGTGACTCTGGTAACTAGAGATCCCTCAGACCCTTTTAGTCAGTGTGGAAAATCTCTAGCAGTGGCGCC
CGAACAGGGACTTGAAAGCGAAAGGGAAACCAGAGGAGCTCTCTCGACGCAGGACTCGGCTTGCTGAAGC
GCGCACGGCAAGAGGCGAGGGGCGGCGACTGGTGAGTACGCCAAAAATTTTGACTAGCGGAGGCTAGAAG
GAGAGAGATGGGTGCGAGAGCGTCAGTATTAAGCGGGGGAGAATTAGATCGCGATGGGAAAAAATTCGGT
TAAGGCCAGGGGGAAAGAAAAAATATAAATTAAAACATATAGTATGGGCAAGCAGGGAGCTAGAACGATT
CGCAGTTAATCCTGGCCTGTTAGAAACATCAGAAGGCTGTAGACAAATACTGGGACAGCTACAACCATCC
CTTCAGACAGGATCAGAAGAACTTAGATCATTATATAATACAGTAGCAACCCTCTATTGTGTGCATCAAA
GGATAGAGATAAAAGACACCAAGGAAGCTTTAGACAAGATAGAGGAAGAGCAAAACAAAAGTAAGACCAC
CGCACAGCAAGCGGCCGCTGATCTTCAGACCTGGAGGAGGAGATATGAGGGACAATTGGAGAAGTGAATT
ATATAAATATAAAGTAGTAAAAATTGAACCATTAGGAGTAGCACCCACCAAGGCAAAGAGAAGAGTGGTG
CAGAGAGAAAAAAGAGCAGTGGGAATAGGAGCTTTGTTCCTTGGGTTCTTGGGAGCAGCAGGAAGCACTA
TGGGCGCAGCGTCAATGACGCTGACGGTACAGGCCAGACAATTATTGTCTGGTATAGTGCAGCAGCAGAA
CAATTTGCTGAGGGCTATTGAGGCGCAACAGCATCTGTTGCAACTCACAGTCTGGGGCATCAAGCAGCTC
CAGGCAAGAATCCTGGCTGTGGAAAGATACCTAAAGGATCAACAGCTCCTGGGGATTTGGGGTTGCTCTG
GAAAACTCATTTGCACCACTGCTGTGCCTTGGAATGCTAGTTGGAGTAATAAATCTCTGGAACAGATTTG
GAATCACACGACCTGGATGGAGTGGGACAGAGAAATTAACAATTACACAAGCTTAATACACTCCTTAATT
GAAGAATCGCAAAACCAGCAAGAAAAGAATGAACAAGAATTATTGGAATTAGATAAATGGGCAAGTTTGT
GGAATTGGTTTAACATAACAAATTGGCTGTGGTATATAAAATTATTCATAATGATAGTAGGAGGCTTGGT
AGGTTTAAGAATAGTTTTTGCTGTACTTTCTATAGTGAATAGAGTTAGGCAGGGATATTCACCATTATCG
TTTCAGACCCACCTCCCAACCCCGAGGGGACCCATGCATTGCATCTCAATTAGTCAGCAACCAGGTGTGG
AAAGTCCCCAGGCTCCCCAGCAGGCAGAAGTATGCAAAGCATGCGTCTCAATTAGTCAGCAACCATAGTC
CCGCCCCTAACTCCGCCCATCCCGCCCCTAACTCCGCCCAGTTCCGCCCATTCTCCGCCCCATGGCTGAC
TAATTTTTTTTATTTATGCAGAGGCCGAGGCCGCCTCGGCCTCTGAGCTATTCCAGAAGTAGTGAGGAGG
CTTTTTTGGAGGCCTAGGCTTTTGCAAAAAGCTTTCTAGAGGTACCACCGGAGCTTACCATGACCGAGTA
CAAGCCCACGGTGCGCCTCGCCACCCGCGACGACGTCCCCAGGGCCGTACGCACCCTCGCCGCCGCGTTC
GCCGACTACCCCGCCACGCGCCACACCGTCGATCCGGACCGCCACATCGAGCGGGTCACCGAGCTGCAAG
AACTCTTCCTCACGCGCGTCGGGCTCGACATCGGCAAGGTGTGGGTCGCGGACGACGGCGCCGCCGTGGC
GGTCTGGACCACGCCGGAGAGCGTCGAAGCGGGGGCGGTGTTCGCCGAGATCGGCCCGCGCATGGCCGAG
TTGAGCGGTTCCCGGCTGGCCGCGCAGCAACAGATGGAAGGCCTCCTGGCGCCGCACCGGCCCAAGGAGC
CCGCGTGGTTCCTGGCCACCGTCGGCGTCTCGCCCGACCACCAGGGCAAGGGTCTGGGCAGCGCCGTCGT
GCTCCCCGGAGTGGAGGCGGCCGAGCGCGCCGGGGTGCCCGCCTTCCTGGAGACCTCCGCGCCCCGCAAC
CTCCCCTTCTACGAGCGGCTCGGCTTCACCGTCACCGCCGACGTCGAGGTGCCCGAAGGACCGCGCACCT
GGTGCATGACCCGCAAGCCCGGTGCCAGTTAACGAATTCTAGATCTTGAGACAAATGGCAGTATTCATCC
ACAATTTTAAAAGAAAAGGGGGGATTGGGGGGTACAGTGCAGGGGAAAGAATAGTAGACATAATAGCAAC
AGACATACAAACTAAAGAATTACAAAAACAAATTACAAAAATTCAAAATTTTCGGGTTTATTACAGGGAC
AGCAGAGATCCACTTTGGCGCCGGCTCGAGGCCTGCAGGTGCAAAGATGGATAAAGTTTTAAACAGAGAG
GAATCTTTGCAGCTAATGGACCTTCTAGGTCTTGAAAGGAGTGGGAATTGGCTCCGGTGCCCGTCAGTGG
GCAGAGCGCACATCGCCCACAGTCCCCGAGAAGTTGGGGGGAGGGGTCGGCAATTGAACCGGTGCCTAGA
GAAGGTGGCGCGGGGTAAACTGGGAAAGTGATGTCGTGTACTGGCTCCGCCTTTTTCCCGAGGGTGGGGG
AGAACCGTATATAAGTGCAGTAGTCGCCGTGAACGTTCTTTTTCGCAACGGGTTTGCCGCCAGAACACAG
GTAAGTGCCGTGTGTGGTTCCCGCGGGCCTGGCCTCTTTACGGGTTATGGCCCTTGCGTGCCTTGAATTA
CTTCCACCTGGCTGCAGTACGTGATTCTTGATCCCGAGCTTCGGGTTGGAAGTGGGTGGGAGAGTTCGAG
GCCTTGCGCTTAAGGAGCCCCTTCGCCTCGTGCTTGAGTTGAGGCCTGGCCTGGGCGCTGGGGCCGCCGC
GTGCGAATCTGGTGGCACCTTCGCGCCTGTCTCGCTGCTTTCGATAAGTCTCTAGCCATTTAAAATTTTT
GATGACCTGCTGCGACGCTTTTTTTCTGGCAAGATAGTCTTGTAAATGCGGGCCAAGATCTGCACACTGG
TATTTCGGTTTTTGGGGCCGCGGGCGGCGACGGGGCCCGTGCGTCCCAGCGCACATGTTCGGCGAGGCGG
GGCCTGCGAGCGCGGCCACCGAGAATCGGACGGGGGTAGTCTCAAGCTGGCCGGCCTGCTCTGGTGCCTG
GCCTCGCGCCGCCGTGTATCGCCCCGCCCTGGGCGGCAAGGCTGGCCCGGTCGGCACCAGTTGCGTGAGC
GGAAAGATGGCCGCTTCCCGGCCCTGCTGCAGGGAGCTCAAAATGGAGGACGCGGCGCTCGGGAGAGCGG
GCGGGTGAGTCACCCACACAAAGGAAAAGGGCCTTTCCGTCCTCAGCCGTCGCTTCATGTGACTCCACGG
AGTACCGGGCGCCGTCCAGGCACCTCGATTAGTTCTCGAGCTTTTGGAGTACGTCGTCTTTAGGTTGGGG
GGAGGGGTTTTATGCGATGGAGTTTCCCCACACTGAGTGGGTGGAGACTGAAGTTAGGCCAGCTTGGCAC
TTGATGTAATTCTCCTTGGAATTTGCCCTTTTTGAGTTTGGATCTTGGTTCATTCTCAAGCCTCAGACAG
TGGTTCAAAGTTTTTTTCTTCCATTTCAGGTGTCGTGAGGCTAGCACCGCCACCATGGCACGTTTAACAA
AAAGACGACAGGCGGATACAAAAGCTATCCAGCATCTTTGGGCAGCCATTGAGATTATACGGAACCAGAA
GCAGATTGCCAACATTGACCGTATTACAAAGTATATGTCTCGAGTCCACGGTATGCACCCTAAAGAGACC
ACCCGTCAGCTGAGCTTAGCTGTGAAAGATGGTCTTATTGTCGAAACTCTAACAGTGGGCTGCAAAGGTT
CAAAAGCTGGTATTGAACAAGAAGGATATTGGTTGCCAGGAGATGAGATTAGCATTAAGAAGAAGAATAC
AAACAAACAGGAGATGGGCACATACCTCAGATTCATTGTCTCCCGCATGAAGGAGAGGGCTATAGATCTT
AATAAAAAGGGGAAGGACAATAAACACCCGATGTACAGGAGGCTGGTGCACTCAGCTGTGGACGTTCCCA
CCATTCAAGAGAAAGTGAATGAAGGGAAATACCGAAGTTATGAAGAGTTCAAAGCTGATGCCCAATTGCT
TCTCCACAATACCGTGATTTTCTATGGAGACAGTGAGCAAGCTGACATTGCGAGGATGCTATATAAAGAC
ACATGTCATGAGCTGGATGAACTGCAGCTTTGCAAGAATTGCTTTTACTTGTCAAATGCTCGTCCTGACA
ACTGGTTCTGTTATCCTTGTATACCTAATCATGAGCTGGTTTGGGCTAAAATGAAAGGTTTTGGGTTTTG
GCCAGCCAAAGTCATGCAGAAAGAAGACAATCAAGTCGACGTTCGCTTCTTTGGCCACCACCACCAGAGG
GCCTGGATTCCTTCTGAAAACATTCAAGATATCACAGTCAACATTCATCGGCTGCACGTGAAGCGCAGTA
TGGGTTGGAAAAAGGCCTGTGATGAGCTGGAGCTGCATCAGCGTTTCCTACGAGAAGGGAGATTTTGGAA
ATCTAAGAATGAGGACCGAGGTGAGGAAGAGGCAGAATCCAGTATCTCCTCCACCAGTAATGAGCAGCTA
AAGGTCACTCAAGAACCAAGAGCAAAGAAAGGACGACGTAATCAAAGTGTGGAGCCCAAAAAGGAAGAAC
CAGAGCCTGAAACAGAAGCAGTAAGTTCTAGCCAGGAAATACCCACGATGCCTCAGCCCATCGAAAAAGT
CTCCGTGTCAACTCAGACAAAGAAGTTAAGTGCCTCTTCACCAAGAATGCTGCATCGGAGCACCCAGACC
ACAAACGACGGCGTGTGTCAGAGCATGTGCCATGACAAATACACCAAGATCTTCAATGACTTCAAAGAC
[366 nt withheld, positions 5390-5755]
TAGTAATGAACTAGTCCGTAACTTGAAAGTATTTCGATTTCTTGGCTTTATATATCTTGTGGAAAGGACG
ATCTCCTAAGATAGTTTGTTGGCCGACGCGTTAAGTCGACAATCAACCTCTGGATTACAAAATTTGTGAA
AGATTGACTGGTATTCTTAACTATGTTGCTCCTTTTACGCTATGTGGATACGCTGCTTTAATGCCTTTGT
ATCATGCTATTGCTTCCCGTATGGCTTTCATTTTCTCCTCCTTGTATAAATCCTGGTTGCTGTCTCTTTA
TGAGGAGTTGTGGCCCGTTGTCAGGCAACGTGGCGTGGTGTGCACTGTGTTTGCTGACGCAACCCCCACT
GGTTGGGGCATTGCCACCACCTGTCAGCTCCTTTCCGGGACTTTCGCTTTCCCCCTCCCTATTGCCACGG
CGGAACTCATCGCCGCCTGCCTTGCCCGCTGCTGGACAGGGGCTCGGCTGTTGGGCACTGACAATTCCGT
GGTGTTGTCGGGGAAATCATCGTCCTTTCCTTGGCTGCTCGCCTGTGTTGCCACCTGGATTCTGCGCGGG
ACGTCCTTCTGCTACGTCCCTTCGGCCCTCAATCCAGCGGACCTTCCTTCCCGCGGCCTGCTGCCGGCTC
TGCGGCCTCTTCCGCGTCTTCGCCTTCGCCCTCAGACGAGTCGGATCTCCCTTTGGGCCGCCTCCCCGCG
TCGACTTTAAGACCAATGACTTACAAGGCAGCTGTAGATCTTAGCCACTTTTTAAAAGAAAAGGGGGGAC
TGGAAGGGCTAATTCACTCCCAACGAAGACAAGATCTGCTTTTTGCTTGTACTGGGTCTCTCTGGTTAGA
CCAGATCTGAGCCTGGGAGCTCTCTGGCTAACTAGGGAACCCACTGCTTAAGCCTCAATAAAGCTTGCCT
TGAGTGCTTCAAGTAGTGTGTGCCCGTCTGTTGTGTGACTCTGGTAACTAGAGATCCCTCAGACCCTTTT
AGTCAGTGTGGAAAATCTCTAGCAGTACGTATAGTAGTTCATGTCATCTTATTATTCAGTATTTATAACT
TGCAAAGAAATGAATATCAGAGAGTGAGAGGAACTTGTTTATTGCAGCTTATAATGGTTACAAATAAAGC
AATAGCATCACAAATTTCACAAATAAAGCATTTTTTTCACTGCATTCTAGTTGTGGTTTGTCCAAACTCA
TCAATGTATCTTATCATGTCTGGCTCTAGCTATCCCGCCCCTAACTCCGCCCATCCCGCCCCTAACTCCG
CCCAGTTCCGCCCATTCTCCGCCCCATGGCTGACTAATTTTTTTTATTTATGCAGAGGCCGAGGCCGCCT
CGGCCTCTGAGCTATTCCAGAAGTAGTGAGGAGGCTTTTTTGGAGGCCTAGGGACGTACCCAATTCGCCC
TATAGTGAGTCGTATTACGCGCGCTCACTGGCCGTCGTTTTACAACGTCGTGACTGGGAAAACCCTGGCG
TTACCCAACTTAATCGCCTTGCAGCACATCCCCCTTTCGCCAGCTGGCGTAATAGCGAAGAGGCCCGCAC
CGATCGCCCTTCCCAACAGTTGCGCAGCCTGAATGGCGAATGGG
[124 nt withheld, positions 7340-7463]
C
[91 nt withheld, positions 7465-7555]
A
[49 nt withheld, positions 7557-7605]
CCTTTGACGTTGGAGTCCACGTTCTTT
[37 nt withheld, positions 7633-7669]
ACCCTATCTCGGTCTATTCTTTTGATTTATAAGGGATTTTGCCGATTTCGGCCTATTGGTTAAAAAATGA
GCTGATTTAACAAAAATTTAACGCGAATTTTAACAAAATATTAACGCTTACAATTTAGGTGGCACTTTTC
GGGGAAATGTGCGCGGAACCCCTATTTGTTTATTTTTCTAAATACATTCAAATATGTATCCGCTCATGAG
ACAATAACCCTGATAAATGCTTCAATAATATTGAAAAAGGAAGAGTATGAGTATTCAACATTTCCGTGTC
GCCCTTATTCCCTTTTTTGCGGCATTTTGCCTTCCTGTTTTTGCTCACCCAGAAACGCTGGTGAAAGTAA
AAGATGCTGAAGATCAGTTGGGTGCACGAGTGGGTTACATCGAACTGGATCTCAACAGCGGTAAGATCCT
TGAGAGTTTTCGCCCCGAAGAACGTTTTCCAATGATGAGCACTTTTAAAGTTCTGCTATGTGGCGCGGTA
TTATCCCGTATTGACGCCGGGCAAGAGCAACTCGGTCGCCGCATACACTATTCTCAGAATGACTTGGTTG
AGTACTCACCAGTCACAGAAAAGCATCTTACGGATGGCATGACAGTAAGAGAATTATGCAGTGCTGCCAT
AACCATGAGTGATAACACTGCGGCCAACTTACTTCTGACAACGATCGGAGGACCGAAGGAGCTAACCGCT
TTTTTGCACAACATGGGGGATCATGTAACTCGCCTTGATCGTTGGGAACCGGAGCTGAATGAAGCCATAC
CAAACGACGAGCGTGACACCACGATGCCTGTAGCAATGGCAACAACGTTGCGCAAACTATTAACTGGCGA
ACTACTTACTCTAGCTTCCCGGCAACAATTAATAGACTGGATGGAGGCGGATAAAGTTGCAGGACCACTT
CTGCGCTCGGCCCTTCCGGCTGGCTGGTTTATTGCTGATAAATCTGGAGCCGGTGAGCGTGGGTCTCGCG
GTATCATTGCAGCACTGGGGCCAGATGGTAAGCCCTCCCGTATCGTAGTTATCTACACGACGGGGAGTCA
GGCAACTATGGATGAACGAAATAGACAGATCGCTGAGATAGGTGCCTCACTGATTAAGCATTGGTAACTG
TCAGACCAAGTTTACTCATATATACTTTAGATTGATTTAAAACTTCATTTTTAATTTAAAAGGATCTAGG
TGAAGATCCTTTTTGATAATCTCATGACCAAAATCCCTTAACGTGAGTTTTCGTTCCACTGAGCGTCAGA
CCCCGTAGAAAAGATCAAAGGATCTTCTTGAGATCCTTTTTTTCTGCGCGTAATCTGCTGCTTGCAAACA
AAAAAACCACCGCTACCAGCGGTGGTTTGTTTGCCGGATCAAGAGCTACCAACTCTTTTTCCGAAGGTAA
CTGGCTTCAGCAGAGCGCAGATACCAAATACTGTTCTTCTAGTGTAGCCGTAGTTAGGCCACCACTTCAA
GAACTCTGTAGCACCGCCTACATACCTCGCTCTGCTAATCCTGTTACCAGTGGCTGCTGCCAGTGGCGAT
AAGTCGTGTCTTACCGGGTTGGACTCAAGACGATAGTTACCGGATAAGGCGCAGCGGTCGGGCTGAACGG
GGGGTTCGTGCACACAGCCCAGCTTGGAGCGAACGACCTACACCGAACTGAGATACCTACAGCGTGAGCT
ATGAGAAAGCGCCACGCTTCCCGAAGGGAGAAAGGCGGACAGGTATCCGGTAAGCGGCAGGGTCGGAACA
GGAGAGCGCACGAGGGAGCTTCCAGGGGGAAACGCCTGGTATCTTTATAGTCCTGTCGGGTTTCGCCACC
TCTGACTTGAGCGTCGATTTTTGTGATGCTCGTCAGGGGGGCGGAGCCTATGGAAAAACGCCAGCAACGC
GGCCTTTTTACGGTTCCTGGCCTTTTGCTGGCCTTTTGCTCACATGTTCTTTCCTGCGTTATCCCCTGAT
TCTGTGGATAACCGTATTACCGCCTTTGAGTGAGCTGATACCGCTCGCCGCAGCCGAACGACCGAGCGCA
GCGAGTCAGTGAGCGAGGAAGCGGAAGAGCGCCCAATACGCAAACCGCCTCTCCCCGCGCGTTGGCCGAT
TCATTAATGCAGCTGGCACGACAGGTTTCCCGACTGGAAAGCGGGCAGTGAGCGCAACGCAATTAATGTG
AGTTAGCTCACTCATTAGGCACCCCAGGCTTTACACTTTATGCTTCCGGCTCGTATGTTGTGTGGAATTG
TGAGCGGATAACAATTTCACACAGGAAACAGCTATGACCATGATTACGCCAAGCGCGCAATTAACCCTCA
CTAAAGGGAACAAAAGCTGGAGCTGCAAGC
Features (pLannotate 1.2.2; 31 found; start..end, strand, type, name):
      5..231     +  promoter       RSV promoter: Rous sarcoma virus enhancer/promoter
    232..412     +  LTR            5' LTR (truncated): truncated 5' long terminal repeat (LTR) from HIV-1
    459..584     +  misc_feature   HIV-1 Ψ: packaging signal of human immunodeficiency virus type 1
    568..931     +  CDS            HIV-1 gag (fragment): gag protein from human immunodeficiency virus 1; gag
   1077..1310    +  misc_feature   RRE: The Rev response element (RRE) of HIV-1 allows for Rev-dependent mRNA export from the nucleus to the cytoplasm.
   1687..1713    +  CDS            Rev (fragment): human immunodeficiency virus 1 (HIV-1) Rev protein; rev; enhances nuclear export of unspliced and incompletely spliced viral mRNAs
   1720..1743    +  promoter       SV40 promoter (fragment): SV40 early promoter
   1744..1815    +  promoter       SV40 promoter (fragment): SV40 enhancer and early promoter
   1839..1974    +  rep_origin     SV40 ori: SV40 origin of replication
   2020..2616    +  CDS            PuroR (fragment): puromycin N-acetyltransferase; pac from Streptomyces; confers resistance to puromycin
   2665..2782    +  misc_feature   cPPT/CTS: central polypurine tract and central termination sequence of HIV-1
   2847..2913    +  CDS            small t antigen (fragment): SV40 (simian virus 40) small t antigen
   2920..4098    +  promoter       EF-1α promoter: strong constitutive promoter for human elongation factor EF-1α
   4115..5755    +  CDS            ZMYND11 (fragment) (sequence partly withheld): ZMY11_HUMAN - Also known as BRAM1, BS69 From Homo sapiens (Human).
   5771..5824    +  promoter       U6 promoter (fragment): RNA polymerase III promoter for human U6 snRNA
   5866..6454    +  misc_feature   WPRE: woodchuck hepatitis virus posttranscriptional regulatory element
   6505..6524    +  misc_feature   cPPT/CTS (fragment): central polypurine tract and central termination sequence of HIV-1
   6526..6759    +  LTR            3' LTR (ΔU3): self-inactivating 3' long terminal repeat (LTR) from HIV-1
   6837..6958    +  polyA_signal   SV40 poly(A) signal: SV40 polyadenylation signal
   6998..7133    +  rep_origin     SV40 ori: SV40 origin of replication
   7154..7172    -  promoter       T7 promoter: promoter for bacteriophage T7 RNA polymerase
   7180..7335    +  CDS            lacZα (fragment): LacZα fragment of β-galactosidase; lacZ fragment
   7340..7768    +  rep_origin     f1 ori (sequence partly withheld): f1 bacteriophage origin of replication; arrow indicates direction of (+) strand synthesis
   7821..7925    +  promoter       AmpR promoter: bla
   7926..8786    +  CDS            AmpR: β-lactamase; bla; confers resistance to ampicillin, carbenicillin, and related antibiotics
   8957..9545    +  rep_origin     ori: high-copy-number ColE1/pMB1/pBR322/pUC origin of replication
   9728..9820    +  CDS            lacI (fragment): lac repressor; lacI; The lac repressor binds to the lac operator to inhibit transcription in E. coli. This inhibition can be relieved by adding lactose or isopropyl-β-D-thiogalactopyranoside (IPTG).
   9833..9854    +  protein_bind   CAP binding site: CAP binding activates transcription in the presence of cAMP. E. coli catabolite activator protein
   9869..9899    +  promoter       lac promoter: promoter for the E. coli lac operon
   9907..9923    +  protein_bind   lac operator: The lac repressor binds to the lac operator to inhibit transcription in E. coli. This inhibition can be relieved by adding lactose or isopropyl-β-D-thiogalactopyranoside (IPTG). lac repressor encoded by lacI
   9968..9986    +  promoter       T3 promoter: promoter for bacteriophage T3 RNA polymerase
