[The description below was written by a language model from this plasmid's Addgene catalogue record and pLannotate feature annotations shown in this document.]
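Description:
TFORF2681 is a third-generation-style, self-inactivating lentiviral expression plasmid built on the pLX_TRC317 backbone and carrying the human transcription factor ZMYND11 (also known as BS69 or BRAM1). It belongs to a large barcoded transcription factor ORF collection in which each ORF is paired with a unique 24-bp barcode, so that the factor expressed in a given cell can be identified by sequencing in pooled overexpression screens, such as those used to study directed differentiation. In bacteria the plasmid is maintained by a high-copy ColE1/pUC-type origin with ampicillin resistance (AmpR), and an f1 origin is also present. The depositor notes that the plasmid can recombine, as is common for constructs containing LTR repeats.

The viral genome is transcribed from an RSV promoter fused to a truncated HIV-1 5' LTR, followed by the Ψ packaging signal, a gag fragment and the RRE for Rev-dependent export. It ends in a ΔU3 3' LTR, which inactivates LTR promoter activity after integration, with an SV40 poly(A) signal downstream. Within the provirus, SV40 early promoter sequences precede a puromycin N-acetyltransferase gene for selecting transduced mammalian cells, and a cPPT/CTS element aids nuclear import. The strong constitutive EF-1α promoter then drives the ZMYND11 ORF, which was made synthetically and corresponds to a specific annotated transcript isoform. A WPRE downstream enhances transcript stability and expression. The barcode is not annotated in the feature table; it may lie in the short interval between the ORF and the WPRE, where only a small U6 promoter fragment is detected, but the record does not state its position. Remaining lac, T7 and T3 elements are backbone remnants.
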