Addgene plasmid #144145: TFORF2681
Purpose: Lentiviral vector for overexpressing transcription factor ORFs with unique 24-bp barcodes. Barcodes facilitate identification of transcription factors in pooled screens.
Depositing lab: Feng Zhang. Depositing organization: Broad Institute. Publication: A transcription factor atlas of directed differentiation. Joung J, Ma S, Tay T, Geiger-Schuller KR, Kirchgatterer PC, Verdine VK, Guo B, Arias-Garcia MA, Allen WE, Singh A, Kuksenko O, Abudayyeh OO, Gootenberg JS, Fu Z, Macrae RK, Buenrostro JD, Regev A, Zhang F. Cell. 2023 Jan 5;186(1):209-229.e26. doi: 10.1016/j.cell.2022.11.026. PubMed 36608654.
Backbone
  Vector backbone: pLX_TRC317
  Backbone manufacturer: Broad Institute Genetic Perturbation Platform
  Backbone size w/o insert (bp): 8264
  Vector type: Mammalian Expression, Lentiviral
  Selectable markers: Puromycin
Growth in bacteria
  Bacterial resistance: Ampicillin, 100 μg/mL
  Growth temperature: 37°C
  Growth strain: NEB Stable
  Copy number: High Copy
Gene/Insert
  Gene/Insert name: ZMYND11
  Species: H. sapiens (human)
  Insert size (bp): 1745
  Entrez Gene: ZMYND11 (a.k.a. BRAM1, BS69, MRD30)
  Promoter: EF1a
  Cloning method: Unknown
  Sequencing primers: 5′ GGGTGGAGACTGAAGTTAGGCCAG; 3′ CACATAGCGTAAAAGGAGCAACATAG
Terms and licenses: Academic/Nonprofit Terms; Industry Terms: Not Available to Industry
Depositor comments: NM_001202466,ENST00000309776 . The transcription factor ORF portion of this plasmid was synthesized by Genewiz. Please test multiple small colonies in case of plasmid recombination. To make this collection available in a timely manner, a portion of this collection was not fully sequenced by Addgene. If an Addgene verified full plasmid sequence is not available, please contact us prior to placing an order to request the full sequence.
How to cite: TFORF2681 was a gift from Feng Zhang (Addgene plasmid # 144145 ; http://n2t.net/addgene:144145 ; RRID:Addgene_144145)
