>Addgene plasmid #144145 | TFORF2681 | depositor partial sequence | sequence record 284559 | Insert
ACCGCCACCATGGCACGTTTAACAAAAAGACGACAGGCGGATACAAAAGCTATCCAGCATCTTTGGGCAG
CCATTGAGATTATACGGAACCAGAAGCAGATTGCCAACATTGACCGTATTACAAAGTATATGTCTCGAGT
CCACGGTATGCACCCTAAAGAGACCACCCGTCAGCTGAGCTTAGCTGTGAAAGATGGTCTTATTGTCGAA
ACTCTAACAGTGGGCTGCAAAGGTTCAAAAGCTGGTATTGAACAAGAAGGATATTGGTTGCCAGGAGATG
AGATTAGCATTAAGAAGAAGAATACAAACAAACAGGAGATGGGCACATACCTCAGATTCATTGTCTCCCG
CATGAAGGAGAGGGCTATAGATCTTAATAAAAAGGGGAAGGACAATAAACACCCGATGTACAGGAGGCTG
GTGCACTCAGCTGTGGACGTTCCCACCATTCAAGAGAAAGTGAATGAAGGGAAATACCGAAGTTATGAAG
AGTTCAAAGCTGATGCCCAATTGCTTCTCCACAATACCGTGATTTTCTATGGAGACAGTGAGCAAGCTGA
CATTGCGAGGATGCTATATAAAGACACATGTCATGAGCTGGATGAACTGCAGCTTTGCAAGAATTGCTTT
TACTTGTCAAATGCTCGTCCTGACAACTGGTTCTGTTATCCTTGTATACCTAATCATGAGCTGGTTTGGG
CTAAAATGAAAGGTTTTGGGTTTTGGCCAGCCAAAGTCATGCAGAAAGAAGACAATCAAGTCGACGTTCG
CTTCTTTGGCCACCACCACCAGAGGGCCTGGATTCCTTCTGAAAACATTCAAGATATCACAGTCAACATT
CATCGGCTGCACGTGAAGCGCAGTATGGGTTGGAAAAAGGCCTGTGATGAGCTGGAGCTGCATCAGCGTT
TCCTACGAGAAGGGAGATTTTGGAAATCTAAGAATGAGGACCGAGGTGAGGAAGAGGCAGAATCCAGTAT
CTCCTCCACCAGTAATGAGCAGCTAAAGGTCACTCAAGAACCAAGAGCAAAGAAAGGACGACGTAATCAA
AGTGTGGAGCCCAAAAAGGAAGAACCAGAGCCTGAAACAGAAGCAGTAAGTTCTAGCCAGGAAATACCCA
CGATGCCTCAGCCCATCGAAAAAGTCTCCGTGTCAACTCAGACAAAGAAGTTAAGTGCCTCTTCACCAAG
AATGCTGCATCGGAGCACCCAGACCACAAACGACGGCGTGTGTCAGAGCATGTGCCATGACAAATACACC
AAGATCTTCAATGACTTCAAAGAC
[366 nt withheld, positions 1285-1650]
TAGTAATGAACTAGTCCGTAACTTGAAAGTATTTCGATTTCTTGGCTTTATATATCTTGTGGAAAGGACG
ATCTCCTAAGATAGTTTGTTGGCCG
