>Addgene plasmid #144145 | TFORF2681 | depositor partial sequence | sequence record 284560 | Barcode
TCTCCTAAGATAGTTTGTTGGCCG
